Addgene plasmid #103570: LSB-hsa-miR-497-3p
Purpose: Used to sense miRNA activity using fluorescence based tools. hsa-miR-497-3p target in 3' UTR of of mKate. miRNA activity can be measured by the repression of mKate2 relative to EBFP2 fluorescent proteins . Plasmid is inherently unstable; please see Depositor Comments
Depositing lab: Ron Weiss. Depositing organization: Massachusetts Institute of Technology. Publication: A mixed antagonistic/synergistic miRNA repression model enables accurate predictions of multi-input miRNA sensor activity. Gam JJ, Babb J, Weiss R. Nat Commun. 2018 Jun 22;9(1):2430. doi: 10.1038/s41467-018-04575-0. PubMed 29934631.
Backbone
  Vector backbone: Low Sensor Backbone (LSB)
  Vector type: Mammalian Expression, Synthetic Biology
Growth in bacteria
  Bacterial resistance: Ampicillin and Kanamycin, 100 & 50 μg/mL
  Growth temperature: 30°C
  Growth strain: NEB Stable
  Copy number: High Copy
Gene/Insert
  Gene/Insert name: hsa-miR-497-3p target
  Species: H. sapiens (human)
  Entrez Gene: MIR497 (a.k.a. MIRN497, hsa-mir-497, mir-497)
  Promoter: EF-1a
  Cloning method: Gibson Cloning
Terms and licenses: Academic/Nonprofit Terms; Industry Terms: Not Available to Industry
Depositor comments: Please note that this plasmid is inherently unstable due to a repeating poly A element. We recommend performing a diagnostic digest on multiple colonies upon receipt. The depositors would like to note the presence of several discrepancies between the depositor sequence and physical plasmid sequence. In particular, the sequences upstream and downstream of the puromycin coding region have 10 bp insertions which do not affect the ability to perform puromycin selection. The sequences for those regions within the physical plasmids are as follows: Upstream of Puro: GAATTCGACCGCCTGTCTCAAGGTGCCACC; Downstream of Puro: GCTTTGAGACTACGCGTGAATTCACTCCTC. Please contact if you are interested in this plasmid prior to placing an order.
How to cite: LSB-hsa-miR-497-3p was a gift from Ron Weiss (Addgene plasmid # 103570 ; http://n2t.net/addgene:103570 ; RRID:Addgene_103570)
