[The description below was written by a language model from this plasmid's Addgene catalogue record and pLannotate feature annotations shown in this document.]
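Description:
LSB-hsa-miR-497-3p is a mammalian expression and synthetic-biology plasmid built on the Low Sensor Backbone (LSB). It acts as a two-colour fluorescent sensor of the activity of the human microRNA hsa-miR-497-3p. In bacteria it replicates from a high-copy ColE1/pUC-type origin and carries both β-lactamase (AmpR) and an aph(3')-Ia kanamycin resistance gene, matching the dual ampicillin and kanamycin selection in the record. A puromycin N-acetyltransferase coding sequence followed by a rabbit β-globin poly(A) signal provides selection in mammalian cells. No mammalian promoter for this cassette is annotated.

The payload is two parallel transcription units. Each is driven by the human EF-1α core promoter with its intron A and ends in a β-globin-derived 3' region and poly(A) signal. Gateway attB4, attB1 and attB2 sites flank the promoter and coding modules, which suggests assembly from Gateway-derived parts, although the listed cloning method for the insert is Gibson. One unit expresses the red fluorescent protein mKate2, with the miR-497-3p target placed in its 3' UTR according to the record. The target is not annotated as a feature, but an unannotated gap between attB2 and the β-globin region is a plausible location for it. The other unit expresses EBFP2 without a target and serves as an internal reference for delivery and expression. When miR-497-3p is active in transfected cells it represses mKate2, so the drop in red relative to blue fluorescence reports miRNA activity.

The depositor notes that the repeated poly(A) elements make the plasmid inherently unstable. The physical plasmid also differs slightly from the depositor sequence, with short insertions flanking the puromycin gene that do not affect selection.
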