Features (pLannotate 1.2.2; 28 found; start..end, strand, type, name):
     87..675     -  rep_origin     ori: high-copy-number ColE1/pMB1/pBR322/pUC origin of replication
    846..1706    -  CDS            AmpR: β-lactamase; bla; confers resistance to ampicillin, carbenicillin, and related antibiotics
   1707..1778    -  promoter       AmpR promoter: bla
   1857..2456    +  CDS            PuroR: puromycin N-acetyltransferase; pac from Streptomyces alboniger; confers resistance to puromycin
   2461..2541    +  CDS            HBB (fragment): HBB_PONPY - Experimental evidence at transcript level: Swiss-Prot protein existence level 2. Involved in oxygen transport from the lung to the various peripheral tissues. From Pongo pygmaeus (Bornean orangutan).
   2612..2667    +  polyA_signal   β-globin poly(A) signal: rabbit β-globin polyadenylation signal (Gil and Proudfoot, 1987)
   3646..3666    +  protein_bind   attB4: mutant version of attB; core recombination site for the Gateway® BP reaction BP Clonase™
   3734..3945    +  promoter       EF-1α core promoter: core promoter for human elongation factor EF-1α
   3946..4884    +  intron         EF-1α intron A: intron upstream of the start codon of human EF-1α
   4911..4931    +  protein_bind   attB1: mutant version of attB; core recombination site for the Gateway® BP reaction BP Clonase™
   4951..5646    +  CDS            mKate2: mKate2 is a basic (constitutively fluorescent) red fluorescent protein published in 2009, derived from Entacmaea quadricolor. It is reported to be a rapidly-maturing monomer with moderate acid sensitivity.
   5666..5690    -  protein_bind   attB2: mutant version of attB; recombination site for the Gateway® BP reaction BP Clonase™
   5834..5908    +  CDS            HBB (fragment): HBB_PONPY - Experimental evidence at transcript level: Swiss-Prot protein existence level 2. Involved in oxygen transport from the lung to the various peripheral tissues. From Pongo pygmaeus (Bornean orangutan).
   5979..6034    +  polyA_signal   β-globin poly(A) signal: rabbit β-globin polyadenylation signal (Gil and Proudfoot, 1987)
   6418..6443    +  misc_feature   SA: splice acceptor site
   7115..7135    +  protein_bind   attB4: mutant version of attB; core recombination site for the Gateway® BP reaction BP Clonase™
   7203..7414    +  promoter       EF-1α core promoter: core promoter for human elongation factor EF-1α
   7415..8353    +  intron         EF-1α intron A: intron upstream of the start codon of human EF-1α
   8380..8400    +  protein_bind   attB1: mutant version of attB; core recombination site for the Gateway® BP reaction BP Clonase™
   8411..9127    +  CDS            EBFP2: EBFP2 is a basic (constitutively fluorescent) blue fluorescent protein published in 2007, derived from Aequorea victoria. It is reported to be a rapidly-maturing monomer with moderate acid sensitivity.
   9135..9159    -  protein_bind   attB2: mutant version of attB; recombination site for the Gateway® BP reaction BP Clonase™
   9163..9243    +  CDS            HBB (fragment): HBB_PONPY - Experimental evidence at transcript level: Swiss-Prot protein existence level 2. Involved in oxygen transport from the lung to the various peripheral tissues. From Pongo pygmaeus (Bornean orangutan).
   9314..9369    +  polyA_signal   β-globin poly(A) signal: rabbit β-globin polyadenylation signal (Gil and Proudfoot, 1987)
   9752..9774    -  protein_bind   lac operator (fragment): The lac repressor binds to the lac operator to inhibit transcription in E. coli. This inhibition can be relieved by adding lactose or isopropyl-β-D-thiogalactopyranoside (IPTG). lac repressor encoded by lacI
   9778..9808    -  promoter       lac promoter: promoter for the E. coli lac operon
   9823..9844    -  protein_bind   CAP binding site: CAP binding activates transcription in the presence of cAMP. E. coli catabolite activator protein
   9857..9896    -  CDS            lacI (fragment): lac repressor; lacI; The lac repressor binds to the lac operator to inhibit transcription in E. coli. This inhibition can be relieved by adding lactose or isopropyl-β-D-thiogalactopyranoside (IPTG).
  10069..10878   +  CDS            KanR: aminoglycoside phosphotransferase; aph(3')-Ia; confers resistance to kanamycin in bacteria or G418 (Geneticin®) in eukaryotes
>Addgene plasmid #103570 | LSB-hsa-miR-497-3p | depositor full sequence | sequence record 196188 | Full Sequence
AATTGAGGGGATAACGCAGGAAAGAACATGTGAGCAAAAGGCCAGCAAAAGGCCAGGAACCGTAAAAAGG
CCGCGTTGCTGGCGTTTTTCCATAGGCTCCGCCCCCCTGACGAGCATCACAAAAATCGACGCTCAAGTCA
GAGGTGGCGAAACCCGACAGGACTATAAAGATACCAGGCGTTTCCCCCTGGAAGCTCCCTCGTGCGCTCT
CCTGTTCCGACCCTGCCGCTTACCGGATACCTGTCCGCCTTTCTCCCTTCGGGAAGCGTGGCGCTTTCTC
ATAGCTCACGCTGTAGGTATCTCAGTTCGGTGTAGGTCGTTCGCTCCAAGCTGGGCTGTGTGCACGAACC
CCCCGTTCAGCCCGACCGCTGCGCCTTATCCGGTAACTATCGTCTTGAGTCCAACCCGGTAAGACACGAC
TTATCGCCACTGGCAGCAGCCACTGGTAACAGGATTAGCAGAGCGAGGTATGTAGGCGGTGCTACAGAGT
TCTTGAAGTGGTGGCCTAACTACGGCTACACTAGAAGAACAGTATTTGGTATCTGCGCTCTGCTGAAGCC
AGTTACCTTCGGAAAAAGAGTTGGTAGCTCTTGATCCGGCAAACAAACCACCGCTGGTAGCGGTGGTTTT
TTTGTTTGCAAGCAGCAGATTACGCGCAGAAAAAAAGGATCTCAAGAAGATCCTTTGATCTTTTCTACGG
GGTCTGACGCTCAGTGGAACGAAAACTCACGTTAAGGGATTTTGGTCATGAGATTATCAAAAAGGATCTT
CACCTAGATCCTTTTAAATTAAAAATGAAGTTTTAAATCAATCTAAAGTATATATGAGTAAACTTGGTCT
GACAGTTACCAATGCTTAATCAGTGAGGCACCTATCTCAGCGATCTGTCTATTTCGTTCATCCATAGTTG
CCTGACTCCCCGTCGTGTAGATAACTACGATACGGGAGGGCTTACCATCTGGCCCCAGTGCTGCAATGAT
ACCGCGAGAACCACGCTCACCGGCTCCAGATTTATCAGCAATAAACCAGCCAGCCGGAAGGGCCGAGCGC
AGAAGTGGTCCTGCAACTTTATCCGCCTCCATCCAGTCTATTAATTGTTGCCGGGAAGCTAGAGTAAGTA
GTTCGCCAGTTAATAGTTTGCGCAACGTTGTTGCCATTGCTACAGGCATCGTGGTGTCACGCTCGTCGTT
TGGTATGGCTTCATTCAGCTCCGGTTCCCAACGATCAAGGCGAGTTACATGATCCCCCATGTTGTGCAAA
AAAGCGGTTAGCTCCTTCGGTCCTCCGATCGTTGTCAGAAGTAAGTTGGCCGCAGTGTTATCACTCATGG
TTATGGCAGCACTGCATAATTCTCTTACTGTCATGCCATCCGTAAGATGCTTTTCTGTGACTGGTGAGTA
CTCAACCAAGTCATTCTGAGAATAGTGTATGCGGCGACCGAGTTGCTCTTGCCCGGCGTCAATACGGGAT
AATACCGCGCCACATAGCAGAACTTTAAAAGTGCTCATCATTGGAAAACGTTCTTCGGGGCGAAAACTCT
CAAGGATCTTACCGCTGTTGAGATCCAGTTCGATGTAACCCACTCGTGCACCCAACTGATCTTCAGCATC
TTTTACTTTCACCAGCGTTTCTGGGTGAGCAAAAACAGGAAGGCAAAATGCCGCAAAAAAGGGAATAAGG
GCGACACGGAAATGTTGAATACTCATACTCTTCCTTTTTCAATATTATTGAAGCATTTATCAGGGTTATT
GTCTCATGAGCGGATACATATTTGAATGTAGCTCCGAATTTCTCGAGGGCTTGTCGACGACGGCGGTCTC
CGTCGTCAGGATCATGAATTCGACCCGCCTGCCACCATGACCGAGTACAAGCCCACGGTGCGCCTCGCCA
CCCGCGACGACGTCCCCCGGGCCGTACGCACCCTCGCCGCCGCGTTCGCCGACTACCCCGCCACGCGCCA
CACCGTCGACCCGGACCGCCACATCGAGCGGGTCACCGAGCTGCAAGAACTCTTCCTCACGCGCGTCGGG
CTCGACATCGGCAAGGTGTGGGTCGCGGACGACGGCGCCGCGGTGGCGGTCTGGACCACGCCGGAGAGCG
TCGAAGCGGGGGCGGTGTTCGCCGAGATCGGCCCGCGCATGGCCGAGTTGAGCGGTTCCCGGCTGGCCGC
GCAGCAACAGATGGAAGGCCTCCTGGCGCCGCACCGGCCCAAGGAGCCCGCGTGGTTCCTGGCCACCGTC
GGCGTCTCGCCCGACCACCAGGGCAAGGGTCTGGGCAGCGCCGTCGTGCTCCCCGGAGTGGAGGCGGCCG
AGCGCGCCGGGGTGCCCGCCTTCCTGGAGACATCCGCGCCCCGCAACCTCCCCTTCTACGAGCGGCTCGG
CTTCACCGTCACCGCCGACGTCGAGGTGCCCGAAGGACCGCGCACCTGGTGCATGACCCGCAAGCCCGGT
GCCTGATACGCGTGAATTCACTCCTCAGGTGCAGGCTGCCTATCAGAAGGTGGTGGCTGGTGTGGCCAAT
GCCCTGGCTCACAAATACCACTGAGATCTTTTTCCCTCTGCCAAAAATTATGGGGACATCATGAAGCCCC
TTGAGCATCTGACTTCTGGCTAATAAAGGAAATTTATTTTCATTGCAATAGTGTGTTGGAATTTTTTGTG
TCTCTCACTCGGAAGGACATATGGGAGGGCAAATCATTTAAAACATCAGAATGAGTATTTGGTTTAGAGT
TTGGCAACATATGCCCATATGCTGGCTGCCATGAACAAAGGTTGGCTATAAAGAGGTCATCAGTATATGA
AACAGCCCCCTGCTGTCCATTCCTTATTCCATAGAAAAGCCTTGACTTGAGGTTAGATTTTTTTTATATT
TTGTTTTGTGTTATTTTTTTCTTTAACATCCCTAAAATTTTCCTTACATGTTTTACTAGCCAGATTTTTC
CTCCTCTCCTGACTACTCCCAGTCATAGCTGTCCCTCTTCTCTTATGGAGATCCCTCGACCTGCAGCCCA
AGCTTGAATTCTCTAGAATTACCCTGTTATCCCTATGCTTGGTTTACCGAGCTCTTATTGGTTTTCAAAC
TTCATTGACTGTGCCCAACGCGCCTGGGAGCTCACGGGGACAGCCCCCCCCCAAAGCCCCCAGGGATGTA
ATTACGTCCCTCCCCCGCTAGGGGGCAGCAGCGAGCCGCCCGGGGCTCCGCTCCGGTCCGGCGCTCCCCC
CGCATCCCCGAGCCGGCAGCGTGCGGGGACAGCCCGGGCACGGGGAAGGTGGCACGGGATCGCTTTCCTC
TGAACGCTTCTCGCTGCTCTTTGAGCCTGCAGACACCTGGGGGGATACGGGGAAAAAGCTAGGCTGAAAG
ACCGGTTCTTAGAATGACACGCGCCTGGGAGCTCACGGGGACAGCCCCCCCCCAAAGCCCCCAGGGATGT
AATTACGTCCCTCCCCCGCTAGGGGGCAGCAGCGAGCCGCCCGGGGCTCCGCTCCGGTCCGGCGCTCCCC
CCGCATCCCCGAGCCGGCAGCGTGCGGGGACAGCCCGGGCACGGGGAAGGTGGCACGGGATCGCTTTCCT
CTGAACGCTTCTCGCTGCTCTTTGAGCCTGCAGACACCTGGGGGGATACGGGGAAAAAGCTAACTTCTGA
GACGACAACTTTGTATAGAAAAGTTGGCTCCGAATTCGCCCTTGACAGCAGAGATCCAGTTTGGTTAATT
AATTGGCTCCGGTGCCCGTCAGTGGGCAGAGCGCACATCGCCCACAGTCCCCGAGAAGTTGTGGGGAGGG
GTCGGCAATTGAACCGGTGCCTAGAGAAGGTGGCGCGGGGTAAACTGGGAAAGTGATGTCGTGTACTGGC
TCCGCCTTTTTCCCGAGGGTGGGGGAGAACCGTATATAAGTGCAGTAGTCGCCGTGAACGTTCTTTTTCG
CAACGGGTTTGCCGCCAGAACACAGGTAAGTGCCGTGTGTGGTTCCCGCGGGCCTGGCCTCTTTACGGGT
TATGGCCCTTGCGTGCCTTGAATTACTTCCACCTGGCTGCAGTACGTGATTCTTGATCCCGAGCTTCGGG
TTGGAAGTGGGTGGGAGAGTTCGAGGCCTTGCGCTTAAGGAGCCCCTTCGCCTCGTGCTTGAGTTGAGGC
CTGGCCTGGGCGCTGGGGCCGCCGCGTGCGAATCTGGTGGCACCTTCGCGCCTGTCTCGCTGCTTTCGAT
AAGTCTCTAGCCATTTAAAATTTTTGATGACCTGCTGCGACGCTTTTTTTCTGGCAAGATAGTCTTGTAA
ATGCGGGCCAAGATCTGCACACTGGTATTTCGGTTTTTGGGGCCGCGGGCGGCGACGGGGCCCGTGCGTC
CCAGCGCACATGTTCGGCGAGGCGGGGCCTGCGAGCGCGGCCACCGAGAATCGGACGGGGGTAGTCTCAA
GCTGGCCGGCCTGCTCTGGTGCCTGGCCTCGCGCCGCCGTGTATCGCCCCGCCCTGGGCGGCAAGGCTGG
CCCGGTCGGCACCAGTTGCGTGAGCGGAAAGATGGCCGCTTCCCGGCCCTGCTGCAGGGAGCTCAAAATG
GAGGACGCGGCGCTCGGGAGAGCGGGCGGGTGAGTCACCCACACAAAGGAAAAGGGCCTTTCCGTCCTCA
GCCGTCGCTTCATGTGACTCCACGGAGTACCGGGCGCCGTCCAGGCACCTCGATTAGTTCTCGAGCTTTT
GGAGTACGTCGTCTTTAGGTTGGGGGGAGGGGTTTTATGCGATGGAGTTTCCCCACACTGAGTGGGTGGA
GACTGAAGTTAGGCCAGCTTGGCACTTGATGTAATTCTCCTTGGAATTTGCCCTTTTTGAGTTTGGATCT
TGGTTCATTCTCAAGCCTCAGACAGTGGTTCAAAGTTTTTTTCTTCCATTTCAGGTGTCGTGAGAAGGGC
GAATTCGACCCAAGTTTGTACAAAAAAGCAGGCTGGATCCAGGTGCCACCATGGTGAGCGAGCTGATTAA
GGAGAACATGCACATGAAGCTGTACATGGAGGGCACCGTGAACAACCACCACTTCAAGTGCACATCCGAG
GGCGAAGGCAAGCCCTACGAGGGCACCCAGACCATGAGAATCAAGGCGGTCGAGGGCGGCCCTCTCCCCT
TCGCCTTCGACATCCTGGCTACCAGCTTCATGTACGGCAGCAAAACCTTCATCAACCACACCCAGGGCAT
CCCCGACTTCTTTAAGCAGTCCTTCCCCGAGGGCTTCACATGGGAGAGAGTCACCACATACGAAGATGGG
GGCGTGCTGACCGCTACCCAGGACACCAGCCTCCAGGACGGCTGCCTCATCTACAACGTCAAGATCAGAG
GGGTGAACTTCCCATCCAACGGCCCTGTGATGCAGAAGAAAACACTCGGCTGGGAGGCCTCCACCGAGAC
ACTGTACCCCGCTGACGGCGGCCTGGAAGGCAGAGCCGACATGGCCCTGAAGCTCGTGGGCGGGGGCCAC
CTGATCTGCAACCTTAAGACCACATACAGATCCAAGAAACCCGCTAAGAACCTCAAGATGCCCGGCGTCT
ACTATGTGGACAGGAGACTGGAAAGAATCAAGGAGGCCGACAAAGAGACATACGTCGAGCAGCACGAGGT
GGCTGTGGCCAGATACTGCGACCTCCCTAGCAAACTGGGGCACAAACTTAATTGAGAATTCTACCACCCA
GCTTTCTTGTACAAAGTGGTACGTCTCAAGACCAGAGGTCTCTGCTTCATCCACATCTAACACCACAGTG
TGGTTTGTCTAACACCACAGTGTGGTTTGTCTAACACCACAGTGTGGTTTGTCTAACACCACAGTGTGGT
TTGCAACCAGAAGAGACCTGTGCTTCACTCCTCAGGTGCAGGCTGCCTATCAGAAGGTGGTGGCTGGTGT
GGCCAATGCCCTGGCTCACAAATACCACTGAGATCTTTTTCCCTCTGCCAAAAATTATGGGGACATCATG
AAGCCCCTTGAGCATCTGACTTCTGGCTAATAAAGGAAATTTATTTTCATTGCAATAGTGTGTTGGAATT
TTTTGTGTCTCTCACTCGGAAGGACATATGGGAGGGCAAATCATTTAAAACATCAGAATGAGTATTTGGT
TTAGAGTTTGGCAACATATGCCCATATGCTGGCTGCCATGAACAAAGGTTGGCTATAAAGAGGTCATCAG
TATATGAAACAGCCCCCTGCTGTCCATTCCTTATTCCATAGAAAAGCCTTGACTTGAGGTTAGATTTTTT
TTATATTTTGTTTTGTGTTATTTTTTTCTTTAACATCCCTAAAATTTTCCTTACATGTTTTACTAGCCAG
ATTTTTCCTCCTCTCCTGACTACTCCCAGTCATAGCTGTCCCTCTTCTCTTATGGAGATCCCGAGCGGTG
CGTTTTTATGCTTGTAGTATTGTATAATGTTTTTAAGATCCAAGCTTCTGACCTCTTCTCTTCCTCCCAC
AGGGCCTCGAGACAATTGCATCGATGGTACCAGTGAAAGTCTGCAATGAATTCGAGTTGGCGCGCCTGTC
ATTCTAAATCTCTCTTTCAGCCTAAAGCTTTTTCCCCGTATCCCCCCAGGTGTCTGCAGGCTCAAAGAGC
AGCGAGAAGCGTTCAGAGGAAAGCGATCCCGTGCCACCTTCCCCGTGCCCGGGCTGTCCCCGCACGCTGC
CGGCTCGGGGATGCGGGGGGAGCGCCGGACCGGAGCGGAGCCCCGGGCGGCTCGCTGCTGCCCCCTAGCG
GGGGAGGGACGTAATTACATCCCTGGGGGCTTTGGGAGGGGGCTGTCCCCGTGAGCTCCCAGGCGCGCCT
GTCATTCTAAATCTCTCTTTCAGCCTAAAGCTTTTTCCCCGTATCCCCCCAGGTGTCTGCAGGCTCAAAG
AGCAGCGAGAAGCGTTCAGAGGAAAGCGATCCCGTGCCACCTTCCCCGTGCCCGGGCTGTCCCCGCACGC
TGCCGGCTCGGGGATGCGGGGGGAGCGCCGGACCGGAGCGGAGCCCCGGGCGGCTCGCTGCTGCCCCCTA
GCGGGGGAGGGACGTAATTACATCCCTGGGGGCTTTGGGGGGGGGCTGTCCCCGTGAGCTCCCAGGCGCG
CCAACTCGGTACCGTATCGATGTCGACGTTAACGCTAGTGATATCAACTTTGTATAGAAAAGTTGGCTCC
GAATTCGCCCTTGACAGCAGAGATCCAGTTTGGTTAATTAATTGGCTCCGGTGCCCGTCAGTGGGCAGAG
CGCACATCGCCCACAGTCCCCGAGAAGTTGTGGGGAGGGGTCGGCAATTGAACCGGTGCCTAGAGAAGGT
GGCGCGGGGTAAACTGGGAAAGTGATGTCGTGTACTGGCTCCGCCTTTTTCCCGAGGGTGGGGGAGAACC
GTATATAAGTGCAGTAGTCGCCGTGAACGTTCTTTTTCGCAACGGGTTTGCCGCCAGAACACAGGTAAGT
GCCGTGTGTGGTTCCCGCGGGCCTGGCCTCTTTACGGGTTATGGCCCTTGCGTGCCTTGAATTACTTCCA
CCTGGCTGCAGTACGTGATTCTTGATCCCGAGCTTCGGGTTGGAAGTGGGTGGGAGAGTTCGAGGCCTTG
CGCTTAAGGAGCCCCTTCGCCTCGTGCTTGAGTTGAGGCCTGGCCTGGGCGCTGGGGCCGCCGCGTGCGA
ATCTGGTGGCACCTTCGCGCCTGTCTCGCTGCTTTCGATAAGTCTCTAGCCATTTAAAATTTTTGATGAC
CTGCTGCGACGCTTTTTTTCTGGCAAGATAGTCTTGTAAATGCGGGCCAAGATCTGCACACTGGTATTTC
GGTTTTTGGGGCCGCGGGCGGCGACGGGGCCCGTGCGTCCCAGCGCACATGTTCGGCGAGGCGGGGCCTG
CGAGCGCGGCCACCGAGAATCGGACGGGGGTAGTCTCAAGCTGGCCGGCCTGCTCTGGTGCCTGGCCTCG
CGCCGCCGTGTATCGCCCCGCCCTGGGCGGCAAGGCTGGCCCGGTCGGCACCAGTTGCGTGAGCGGAAAG
ATGGCCGCTTCCCGGCCCTGCTGCAGGGAGCTCAAAATGGAGGACGCGGCGCTCGGGAGAGCGGGCGGGT
GAGTCACCCACACAAAGGAAAAGGGCCTTTCCGTCCTCAGCCGTCGCTTCATGTGACTCCACGGAGTACC
GGGCGCCGTCCAGGCACCTCGATTAGTTCTCGAGCTTTTGGAGTACGTCGTCTTTAGGTTGGGGGGAGGG
GTTTTATGCGATGGAGTTTCCCCACACTGAGTGGGTGGAGACTGAAGTTAGGCCAGCTTGGCACTTGATG
TAATTCTCCTTGGAATTTGCCCTTTTTGAGTTTGGATCTTGGTTCATTCTCAAGCCTCAGACAGTGGTTC
AAAGTTTTTTTCTTCCATTTCAGGTGTCGTGAGAAGGGCGAATTCGACCCAAGTTTGTACAAAAAAGCAG
GCTCGCCACCATGGTGAGCAAGGGCGAGGAGCTGTTCACCGGGGTGGTGCCCATCCTGGTCGAGCTGGAC
GGCGACGTAAACGGCCACAAGTTCAGCGTGAGGGGCGAGGGCGAGGGCGATGCCACCAACGGCAAGCTGA
CCCTGAAGTTCATCTGCACCACCGGCAAGCTGCCCGTGCCCTGGCCCACCCTCGTGACCACCCTGAGCCA
CGGCGTGCAGTGCTTCGCCCGCTACCCCGACCACATGAAGCAGCACGACTTCTTCAAGTCCGCCATGCCC
GAAGGCTACGTCCAGGAGCGCACCATCTTCTTCAAGGACGACGGCACCTACAAGACCCGCGCCGAGGTGA
AGTTCGAGGGCGACACCCTAGTGAACCGCATCGAGCTGAAGGGCGTCGACTTCAAGGAGGACGGCAACAT
CCTGGGGCACAAGCTGGAGTACAACTTCAACAGCCACAACATCTATATCATGGCCGTCAAGCAGAAGAAC
GGCATCAAGGTGAACTTCAAGATCCGCCACAACGTGGAGGACGGCAGCGTGCAGCTCGCCGACCACTACC
AGCAGAACACCCCCATCGGCGACGGCCCCGTGCTGCTGCCCGACAGCCACTACCTGAGCACCCAGTCCGT
GCTGAGCAAAGACCCCAACGAGAAGCGCGATCACATGGTCCTGCTGGAGTTCCGCACCGCCGCCGGGATC
ACTCTCGGCATGGACGAGCTGTACAAGTAATACCACCCAGCTTTCTTGTACAAAGTGGTACGCGTGAATT
CACTCCTCAGGTGCAGGCTGCCTATCAGAAGGTGGTGGCTGGTGTGGCCAATGCCCTGGCTCACAAATAC
CACTGAGATCTTTTTCCCTCTGCCAAAAATTATGGGGACATCATGAAGCCCCTTGAGCATCTGACTTCTG
GCTAATAAAGGAAATTTATTTTCATTGCAATAGTGTGTTGGAATTTTTTGTGTCTCTCACTCGGAAGGAC
ATATGGGAGGGCAAATCATTTAAAACATCAGAATGAGTATTTGGTTTAGAGTTTGGCAACATATGCCCAT
ATGCTGGCTGCCATGAACAAAGGTTGGCTATAAAGAGGTCATCAGTATATGAAACAGCCCCCTGCTGTCC
ATTCCTTATTCCATAGAAAAGCCTTGACTTGAGGTTAGATTTTTTTTATATTTTGTTTTGTGTTATTTTT
TTCTTTAACATCCCTAAAATTTTCCTTACATGTTTTACTAGCCAGATTTTTCCTCCTCTCCTGACTACTC
CCAGTCATAGCTGTCCCTCTTCTCTTATGGAGATCCCTCGACCTGCAGCCCAAGCTTGGCGTAATCATGG
TCATAGCTGTTTCCTGTGTGAAATTGTTATCCGCTCACAATTCCACACAACATACGAGCCGGAAGCATAA
AGTGTAAAGCCTGGGGTGCCTAATGAGTGAGCTAACTCACATTAATTGCGTTGCGCTCACTGCCCGCTTT
CCAGTCGGGAAACCTGTCGTGCCAGCGGATCGACAGTACTAAGCTTGGTCTAATACCCAATCTCTCGTCT
TATCCAGATGTTTTATACGCCTCTGGCCCGTGTCTCAAAATCTCTGATGTTACATTGCACAAGATAAAAT
AATATCATCATGAACAATAAAACTGTCTGCTTACATAAACAGTAATACAAGGGGTGTTATGAGCCATATT
CAACGGGAAACGTCGAGGCCGCGATTAAATTCCAACATGGATGCTGATTTATATGGGTATAAATGGGCTC
GCGATAATGTCGGGCAATCAGGTGCGACAATCTATCGCTTGTATGGGAAGCCCGATGCGCCAGAGTTGTT
TCTGAAACATGGCAAAGGTAGCGTTGCCAATGATGTTACAGATGAGATGGTCAGACTAAACTGGCTGACG
GAATTTATGCCTCTTCCGACCATCAAGCATTTTATCCGTACTCCTGATGATGCATGGTTACTCACCACTG
CGATCCCCGGAAAAACAGCATTCCAGGTATTAGAAGAATATCCTGATTCAGGTGAAAATATTGTTGATGC
GCTGGCAGTGTTCCTGCGCCGGTTGCATTCGATTCCTGTTTGTAATTGTCCTTTTAACAGCGATCGCGTA
TTTCGTCTCGCTCAGGCGCAATCACGAATGAATAACGGTTTGGTTGATGCGAGTGATTTTGATGACGAGC
GTAATGGCTGGCCTGTTGAACAAGTCTGGAAAGAAATGCATAAACTTTTGCCATTCTCACCGGATTCAGT
CGTCACTCATGGTGATTTCTCACTTGATAACCTTATTTTTGACGAGGGGAAATTAATAGGTTGTATTGAT
GTTGGACGAGTCGGAATCGCAGACCGATACCAGGATCTTGCCATCCTATGGAACTGCCTCGGTGAGTTTT
CTCCTTCATTACAGAAACGGCTTTTTCAAAAATATGGTATTGATAATCCTGATATGAATAAATTGCAGTT
TCATTTGATGCTCGATGAGTTTTTCTAATCAGAATTGGTTAATTGGTTGTAACACTGGCAGAGCATTACG
CTGACTTGACGGGACGGCGCAAGCTCATGACCAAAATCCCTTAACGTGAGTTACGCGTCGTTCCACTGAG
CGTCAGAGGTATCACTAGTATTACAGAGGTAAGTTATAACAGTCGCCTAACCC
