>Addgene plasmid #103570 | LSB-hsa-miR-497-3p | depositor partial sequence | sequence record 196189 | hsa-miR-497-3p target
TCTAACACCACAGTGTGGTTTG
